Addgene plasmid #230236: AiP12712 - pAAV-AiE0705m-minBG-SYFP2-WPRE3-BGHpA (Alias: CN2712)
Purpose: AiE0705m is an enhancer sequence, designed to drive AAV-mediated transgene expression in specific populations of brain cells
Depositing lab: Allen Institute for Brain Science & Boaz Levi. Depositing organization: Allen Institute. Publication: A suite of enhancer AAVs and transgenic mouse lines for genetic access to cortical cell types. Ben-Simon Y, Hooper M, Narayan S, Daigle TL, Dwivedi D, Way SW, Oster A, Stafford DA, Mich JK, Taormina MJ, Martinez RA, Opitz-Araya X, Roth JR, Alexander JR, Allen S, Amster A, Arbuckle J, Ayala A, Baker PM, Bakken TE, Barcelli T, Barta S, Bendrick J, Bertagnolli D, Bielstein C, Bishwakarma P, Bowlus J, Boyer G, Brouner K, Casian B, Casper T, Chakka AB, Chakrabarty R, Chance RK, Chavan S, Clark M, Colbert K, Collman F, Daniel S, Departee M, DiValentin P, Donadio N, Dotson N, Egdorf T, Fliss T, Gabitto M, Garcia J, Gary A, Gasperini M, Gloe J, Goldy J, Gore BB, Graybuck L, Greisman N, Haeseleer F, Halterman C, Haradon Z, Hastings SD, Helback O, Ho W, Hockemeyer D, Huang C, Huff S, Hunker A, Johansen N, Jones D, Juneau Z, Kalmbach B, Kannan M, Khem S, Kussick E, Kutsal R, Larsen R, Lee C, Lee AY, Leibly M, Lenz GH, Li S, Liang E, Lusk N, Madigan Z, Malloy J, Malone J, McCue R, Melchor J, Mollenkopf T, Moosman S, Morin E, Newman D, Ng L, Ngo K, Omstead V, Otto S, Oyama A, Pena N, Pham T, Phillips E, Pom CA, Potekhina L, Ransford S, Ray PL, Rette D, Reynoldson C, Rimorin C, Rocha D, Ruiz A, Sanchez REA, Sawyer L, Sedeno-Cortes A, Sevigny JP, Shapovalova N, Shepard N, Shulga L, Sigler AR, Siverts L, Soliman S, Somasundaram S, Staats B, Stewart K, Szelenyi E, Tieu M, Trader C, Tran A, van Velthoven CTJ, Walker M, Wang Y, Weed N, Wirthlin M, Wood T, Wynalda B, Yao Z, Zhou T, Ariza J, Dee N, Reding M, Ronellenfitch K, Mufti S, Sunkin SM, Smith KA, Esposito L, Waters J, Thyagarajan B, Yao S, Lein ES, Zeng H, Levi BP, Ngai J, Ting JT, Tasic B. Cell. 2025 May 16:S0092-8674(25)00513-6. doi: 10.1016/j.cell.2025.05.002. PubMed 40403729.
Backbone
  Vector backbone: pAAV2
  Vector type: AAV
Growth in bacteria
  Bacterial resistance: Ampicillin, 100 μg/mL
  Growth temperature: 37°C
  Growth strain: NEB Stable
  Copy number: High Copy
Gene/Insert
  Gene/Insert name: SYFP2
  Species: Synthetic
  Promoter: minBG
  Cloning method: Gibson Cloning
Terms and licenses: Academic/Nonprofit Terms; Industry Terms: Not Available to Industry
How to cite: AiP12712 - pAAV-AiE0705m-minBG-SYFP2-WPRE3-BGHpA (Alias: CN2712) was a gift from Allen Institute for Brain Science & Boaz Levi (Addgene plasmid # 230236 ; http://n2t.net/addgene:230236 ; RRID:Addgene_230236)
