[The description below was written by a language model from this plasmid's Addgene catalogue record and pLannotate feature annotations shown in this document.]
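Description:
AiP12712 - pAAV-AiE0705m-minBG-SYFP2-WPRE3-BGHpA (alias CN2712) is an AAV transfer plasmid built on a pAAV2 backbone and intended for packaging into recombinant adeno-associated virus for delivery to brain tissue. In bacteria it is maintained as a high-copy plasmid through a ColE1/pUC-type origin and selected with ampicillin via the β-lactamase gene and its native promoter. An f1 phage origin and small remnants of pBR322 rop and bom sequences are also present in the backbone. The 4,595-nt sequence record shows one complete AAV2 inverted terminal repeat plus two short ITR fragments on the other side of the cassette. The fragmented annotation may reflect the difficulty of sequencing or annotating these hairpin repeats rather than a true truncation, but the record does not resolve this.

Between the ITRs sits a simple enhancer-reporter cassette. According to the name and catalogue fields, the AiE0705m enhancer is placed upstream of a minimal beta-globin promoter (minBG), which has little activity alone and so leaves expression dependent on the enhancer. Neither of these two elements was annotated in the feature table, though an unannotated stretch upstream of the reporter is where they would be expected. The cassette drives SYFP2, a monomeric, rapidly maturing yellow fluorescent protein derived from Aequorea victoria. It is followed by WPRE3, a shortened woodchuck hepatitis virus posttranscriptional element (detected as two WPRE fragments) that boosts transcript stability and expression, and by the bovine growth hormone polyadenylation signal.

The stated purpose is to drive AAV-mediated transgene expression in specific populations of brain cells, as part of a collection of enhancer AAVs for genetic access to cortical cell types. The record does not state which cell population AiE0705m targets. The fluorescent readout makes the construct suited to labelling and evaluating enhancer specificity.
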