Features (pLannotate 1.2.2; 14 found; start..end, strand, type, name):
     67..94      -  repeat_region  AAV2 ITR (fragment): inverted terminal repeat of adeno-associated virus serotype 2 inverted
    123..150     -  repeat_region  AAV2 ITR (fragment): inverted terminal repeat of adeno-associated virus serotype 2 inverted
    223..811     -  rep_origin     ori: high-copy-number ColE1/pMB1/pBR322/pUC origin of replication
    982..1842    -  CDS            AmpR: β-lactamase; bla; confers resistance to ampicillin, carbenicillin, and related antibiotics
   1843..1947    -  promoter       AmpR promoter: bla
   2042..2077    +  CDS            rop (fragment): Rop protein, which maintains plasmids at low copy number; rop
   2179..2228    +  misc_feature   bom (fragment): basis of mobility region from pBR322
   2229..2684    -  rep_origin     f1 ori (sequence partly withheld): f1 bacteriophage origin of replication; arrow indicates direction of (+) strand synthesis
   2703..2754    +  misc_feature   bom (fragment): basis of mobility region from pBR322
   2759..2899    -  repeat_region  AAV2 ITR: inverted terminal repeat of adeno-associated virus serotype 2 inverted
   3017..3128    -  polyA_signal   bGH poly(A) signal: bovine growth hormone polyadenylation signal
   3145..3225    -  misc_feature   WPRE (fragment): woodchuck hepatitis virus posttranscriptional regulatory element
   3231..3388    -  misc_feature   WPRE (fragment): woodchuck hepatitis virus posttranscriptional regulatory element
   3428..4144    -  CDS            SYFP2: SYFP2 is a basic (constitutively fluorescent) yellow fluorescent protein published in 2006, derived from Aequorea victoria. It is reported to be a very rapidly-maturing monomer with moderate acid sensitivity.
>Addgene plasmid #230236 | AiP12712 - pAAV-AiE0705m-minBG-SYFP2-WPRE3-BGHpA (Alias: CN2712) | addgene full sequence | sequence record 470513 | Addgene NGS Result
TTTTAACCCTTTTCTGTACGCGTGCGGCCGCAGGAACCCCTAGTGATGGAGTTGGCCACTCCCTCTCTGC
GCGCTCGCTCGCTCACTGAGGCCGGGCGACCAAAGGTCGCCCGACGCCCGGGCGGCCTCAGTGAGCGAGC
GAGCGCGCAGCTGCCTGCAGGACATGTGAGCAAAAGGCCAGCAAAAGGCCAGGAACCGTAAAAAGGCCGC
GTTGCTGGCGTTTTTCCATAGGCTCCGCCCCCCTGACGAGCATCACAAAAATCGACGCTCAAGTCAGAGG
TGGCGAAACCCGACAGGACTATAAAGATACCAGGCGTTTCCCCCTGGAAGCTCCCTCGTGCGCTCTCCTG
TTCCGACCCTGCCGCTTACCGGATACCTGTCCGCCTTTCTCCCTTCGGGAAGCGTGGCGCTTTCTCATAG
CTCACGCTGTAGGTATCTCAGTTCGGTGTAGGTCGTTCGCTCCAAGCTGGGCTGTGTGCACGAACCCCCC
GTTCAGCCCGACCGCTGCGCCTTATCCGGTAACTATCGTCTTGAGTCCAACCCGGTAAGACACGACTTAT
CGCCACTGGCAGCAGCCACTGGTAACAGGATTAGCAGAGCGAGGTATGTAGGCGGTGCTACAGAGTTCTT
GAAGTGGTGGCCTAACTACGGCTACACTAGAAGAACAGTATTTGGTATCTGCGCTCTGCTGAAGCCAGTT
ACCTTCGGAAAAAGAGTTGGTAGCTCTTGATCCGGCAAACAAACCACCGCTGGTAGCGGTGGTTTTTTTG
TTTGCAAGCAGCAGATTACGCGCAGAAAAAAAGGATCTCAAGAAGATCCTTTGATCTTTTCTACGGGGTC
TGACGCTCAGTGGAACGAAAACTCACGTTAAGGGATTTTGGTCATGAGATTATCAAAAAGGATCTTCACC
TAGATCCTTTTAAATTAAAAATGAAGTTTTAAATCAATCTAAAGTATATATGAGTAAACTTGGTCTGACA
GTTACCAATGCTTAATCAGTGAGGCACCTATCTCAGCGATCTGTCTATTTCGTTCATCCATAGTTGCCTG
ACTCCCCGTCGTGTAGATAACTACGATACGGGAGGGCTTACCATCTGGCCCCAGTGCTGCAATGATACCG
CGAGACCCACGCTCACCGGCTCCAGATTTATCAGCAATAAACCAGCCAGCCGGAAGGGCCGAGCGCAGAA
GTGGTCCTGCAACTTTATCCGCCTCCATCCAGTCTATTAATTGTTGCCGGGAAGCTAGAGTAAGTAGTTC
GCCAGTTAATAGTTTGCGCAACGTTGTTGCCATTGCTACAGGCATCGTGGTGTCACGCTCGTCGTTTGGT
ATGGCTTCATTCAGCTCCGGTTCCCAACGATCAAGGCGAGTTACATGATCCCCCATGTTGTGCAAAAAAG
CGGTTAGCTCCTTCGGTCCTCCGATCGTTGTCAGAAGTAAGTTGGCCGCAGTGTTATCACTCATGGTTAT
GGCAGCACTGCATAATTCTCTTACTGTCATGCCATCCGTAAGATGCTTTTCTGTGACTGGTGAGTACTCA
ACCAAGTCATTCTGAGAATAGTGTATGCGGCGACCGAGTTGCTCTTGCCCGGCGTCAATACGGGATAATA
CCGCGCCACATAGCAGAACTTTAAAAGTGCTCATCATTGGAAAACGTTCTTCGGGGCGAAAACTCTCAAG
GATCTTACCGCTGTTGAGATCCAGTTCGATGTAACCCACTCGTGCACCCAACTGATCTTCAGCATCTTTT
ACTTTCACCAGCGTTTCTGGGTGAGCAAAAACAGGAAGGCAAAATGCCGCAAAAAAGGGAATAAGGGCGA
CACGGAAATGTTGAATACTCATACTCTTCCTTTTTCAATATTATTGAAGCATTTATCAGGGTTATTGTCT
CATGAGCGGATACATATTTGAATGTATTTAGAAAAATAAACAAATAGGGGTTCCGCGCACATTTCCCCGA
AAAGTGCCACCTGACGTCTAAGAAACCATTATTATCATGACATTAACCTATAAAAATAGGCGTATCACGA
GGCCCTTTCGTCTCGCGCGTTTCGGTGATGACGGTGAAAACCTCTGACACATGCAGCTCCCGGAGACGGT
CACAGCTTGTCTGTAAGCGGATGCCGGGAGCAGACAAGCCCGTCAGGGCGCGTCAGCGGGTGTTGGCGGG
TGTCGGGGCTGGCTTAACTATGCGGCATCAGAGCAGATTGTACTGAGAGTGCACCATAAAATTGTAAACG
TTAATATTTTGTTAAAATTCGCGTTAAATTTTTGTTAAATCAGCTCATTTTTTAACCAATAGACCGAAAT
CGGCAAAATCCCTTATAAATCAAAAGAATAGCCCGAGATAGAGT
[37 nt withheld, positions 2355-2391]
AAAGAACGTGGACTCCAACGTCAAAGG
[141 nt withheld, positions 2419-2559]
G
[46 nt withheld, positions 2561-2606]
A
[95 nt withheld, positions 2608-2702]
TATGCGGTGTGAAATACCGCACAGATGCGTAAGGAGAAAATACCGCATCAGGCGCCCCTGCAGGCAGCTG
CGCGCTCGCTCGCTCACTGAGGCCGCCCGGGCAAAGCCCGGGCGTCGGGCGACCTTTGGTCGCCCGGCCT
CAGTGAGCGAGCGAGCGCGCAGAGAGGGAGTGGCCAACTCCATCACTAGGGGTTCCTGCGGCCGCTCGGT
CCGCACGTGAGATCTCATGCCTGCTATTGTCTTCCCAATCCTCCCCCTTGCTGTCCTGCCCCACCCCACC
CCCCAGAATAGAATGACACCTACTCAGACAATGCGATGCAATTTCCTCATTTTATTAGGAAAGGACAGTG
GGAGTGGCACCTTCCAGGGTCAAGGAAGGCACGGGGGAGGGGCAAACAACAGATGGCTGGCAACTAGAAG
GCACAGTCGAAGATCTCTCGAGCCACGGAATTGTCAGTGCCCAACAGCCGAGCCCCTGTCCAGCAGCGGG
CAAGGCAGGCGGCGATGAGTTCCGCCGTGGCAAGAACTAACCAGGATTTATACAAGGAGGAGAAAATGAA
AGCCATACGGGAAGCAATAGCATGATACAAAGGCATTAAAGCAGCGTATCCACATAGCGTAAAAGGAGCA
ACATAGTTAAGAATACCAGTCAATCTTTCACAAATTTTGTAATCCAGAGGTTGATTATGATATCGAATTC
GCGGCCGCGGCGCGCCGTCGACTTACTTGTACAGCTCGTCCATGCCGAGAGTGATCCCGGCGGCGGTCAC
GAACTCCAGCAGGACCATGTGATCGCGCTTCTCGTTGGGGTCTTTGCTCAGCTTGGACTGGTAGCTCAGG
TAGTGGTTGTCGGGCAGCAGCACGGGGCCGTCGCCGATGGGGGTGTTCTGCTGGTAGTGGTCGGCGAGCT
GCACGCCGCCGTCCTCGATGTTGTGGCGGATCTTGAAGTTGGCCTTGATGCCGTTCTTCTGCTTGTCGGC
GGTGATATAGACGTTGTGGCTGTTGTAGTTGTACTCCAGCTTGTGCCCCAGGATGTTGCCGTCCTCCTTG
AAGTCGATGCCCTTCAGCTCGATGCGGTTCACCAGGGTGTCGCCCTCGAACTTCACCTCGGCGCGGGTCT
TGTAGTTGCCGTCGTCCTTGAAGAAGATGGTGCGCTCCTGGACGTAGCCTTCGGGCATGGCGGACTTGAA
GAAGTCGTGCTGCTTCATGTGGTCGGGGTAGCGGGCGAAGCACTGCACGCCGTAGCCCAGGGTGGTCACG
AGGGTGGGCCAGGGCACGGGCAGCTTGCCGGTGGTGCAGATCAGCTTCAGGGTCAGCTTGCCGTAGGTGG
CATCGCCCTCGCCCTCGCCGGACACGCTGAACTTGTGGCCGTTTACGTCGCCGTCCAGCTCGACCAGGAT
GGGCACCACCCCGGTGAACAGCTCCTCGCCCTTGCTCACCATGGTGGCGACCGGTAGCGCTAGCTTCGAA
AGATCTGGATCCCAGAAGCAAATGTAAGCAATAGATGGCTCTGCCCTGACTTTTATGCCCAGCCCGAGCT
CTGATGGCCAGGGGAAAGAATACATTGTGGGCCACTCCTTTTAAAAACATTTAATTACAGGAGGGAAGGA
GGAAGAAAAAGAAAAAAACTTCGTACTCTTCATTTTGTTGTATCTAACGAATTTTTAAAGTAATTTTAAA
TCTTTGACACACATCCAGAGGCACCAGTTTTGGTAGATGTTAAAGTGTCAAGTGATTAGGCAAAAAAGCA
AATCAATTCCATTCTTTAAACATCCAGTTTGTAATTAGTTTTTCTTGGATGGTTTCCAGAGAAGATACAT
TGCTCTAATTTCAATATTTTGCGACAGTTTGCAAAGATGATGGTTAAAAAATGTAGTTACTAACATTCTA
CAT
